>Addgene plasmid #69901 | pcDNA3.1(+) ZKSCAN1 MCS Exon Vector | addgene full sequence | sequence record 456378 | Addgene NGS Result
GACATTGATTATTGACTAGTTATTAATAGTAATCAATTACGGGGTCATTAGTTCATAGCCCATATATGGA
GTTCCGCGTTACATAACTTACGGTAAATGGCCCGCCTGGCTGACCGCCCAACGACCCCCGCCCATTGACG
TCAATAATGACGTATGTTCCCATAGTAACGCCAATAGGGACTTTCCATTGACGTCAATGGGTGGAGTATT
TACGGTAAACTGCCCACTTGGCAGTACATCAAGTGTATCATATGCCAAGTACGCCCCCTATTGACGTCAA
TGACGGTAAATGGCCCGCCTGGCATTATGCCCAGTACATGACCTTATGGGACTTTCCTACTTGGCAGTAC
ATCTACGTATTAGTCATCGCTATTACCATGGTGATGCGGTTTTGGCAGTACATCAATGGGCGTGGATAGC
GGTTTGACTCACGGGGATTTCCAAGTCTCCACCCCATTGACGTCAATGGGAGTTTGTTTTGGCACCAAAA
TCAACGGGACTTTCCAAAATGTCGTAACAACTCCGCCCCATTGACGCAAATGGGCGGTAGGCGTGTACGG
TGGGAGGTCTATATAAGCAGAGCTCTCTGGCTAACTAGAGAACCCACTGCTTACTGGCTTATCGAAATTA
ATACGACTCACTATAGGGAGACCCAAGCTGGCTAGCGTTTAAACTTAAGCTTGGTACCGAGCTCGGATCC
ACTAGTCCAGTGTGGTGGAATTCAGTGACAGTGGAGATTGTACAGTTTTTTCCTCGATTTGTCAGGATTT
TTTTTTTTTGACGGAGTTTAACTTCTTGTCTCCCAGGTAGGAAGTGCAGTGGCGTAATCTCGGCTCACTA
CAACCTCCACCTCCTGGGTTCAAGCGTTTCTCCTGCCTCAGCTTTCCGAGTAGCTGGGATTACAGGCGCC
TGCCACCATGCCCTGCTGACTTTTGTATTTTTAGTAGAGACGGGGTTTCACCATGTTGGCCAGGCTGGTC
TTGAACTCCTGACCGCAGGCGATTGGCCTGCCTCGGCCTCCCAAAGTGCTGAGATTACAGGCGTGAGCCA
CCACCCCCGGCCTCAGGAGCGTTCTGATAGTGCCTCGATGTGCTGCCTCCTATAAAGTGTTAGCAGCACA
GATCACTTTTTGTAAAGGTACGTACTAATGACTTTTTTTTTATACTTCAGGATATCATCGATACCGGTTT
AATTAACACGTGGGTAACCGTTAACCCGCGGAGGTAAGAAGCAAGGTTTCATTTAGGGGAAGGGAAATGA
TTCAGGACGAGAGTCTTTGTGCTGCTGAGTGCCTGTGATGAAGAAGCATGTTAGTCCTGGGCAACGTAGC
GAGACCCCATCTCTACAAAAAATAGAAAAATTAGCCAGGTATAGTGGCGCACACCTGTGATTCCAGCTAC
GCAGGAGGCTGAGGTGGGAGGATTGCTTGAGCCCAGGAGGTTGAGGCTGCAGTGAGCTGGAATCATGCCA
CTACTCCAACCTGGGCAACACAGCAAGGACCCTGTCTCAAAAGCTACTTACAGAAAAGAATTAGGCTCGG
CACGGTAGCTCACACCTGTAATCCCAGCACTTTGGGAGGCTGAGGCGGGCAGATCACTTGAGGTCAGGAG
TTTGAGACCAGCCTGGCCAACATGGTGAAACCTTGTCTCTACTAAAAATATGAAAATTAGCCAGGCATGG
TGGCACATTCCTGTAATCCCAGCTACTCGGGAGGCTGAGGCAGGAGAATCACTTGAACCCAGGAGGTGGA
GGTTGCAGTAAGCCGAGATCGTACCACTGTGCTCTAGCCTTGGTGACAGAGCGAGACTGTCTTAAAAAAA
AAAAAAAAAAAAGAATTAATTAAAAATTTAAAAAAAAATGAAAAAAAGCTGCATGCTTGTTTTTTGTTTT
TAGTTATTCTACATTGTTGTCATTATTACCAAATATTGGGGAAAATACAACTTACAGACCAATCTCAGGA
GTTAAATGTTACTACGAAGGCAAATGAACTATGCGTAATGAACCTGGTAGGCATTAGCGGCCGCTCGAGT
CTAGAGGGCCCGTTTAAACCCGCTGATCAGCCTCGACTGTGCCTTCTAGTTGCCAGCCATCTGTTGTTTG
CCCCTCCCCCGTGCCTTCCTTGACCCTGGAAGGTGCCACTCCCACTGTCCTTTCCTAATAAAATGAGGAA
ATTGCATCGCATTGTCTGAGTAGGTGTCATTCTATTCTGGGGGGTGGGGTGGGGCAGGACAGCAAGGGGG
AGGATTGGGAAGACAATAGCAGGCATGCTGGGGATGCGGTGGGCTCTATGGCTTCTGAGGCGGAAAGAAC
CAGCTGGGGCTCTAGGGGGTATCCCC
[124 nt withheld, positions 2337-2460]
C
[91 nt withheld, positions 2462-2552]
A
[49 nt withheld, positions 2554-2602]
CCTTTGACGTTGGAGTCCACGTTCTTT
[37 nt withheld, positions 2630-2666]
ACCCTATCTCGGTCTATTCTTTTGATTTATAAGGGATTTTGCCGATTTCGGCCTATTGGTTAAAAAATGA
GCTGATTTAACAAAAATTTAACGCGAATTAATTCTGTGGAATGTGTGTCAGTTAGGGTGTGGAAAGTCCC
CAGGCTCCCCAGCAGGCAGAAGTATGCAAAGCATGCATCTCAATTAGTCAGCAACCAGGTGTGGAAAGTC
CCCAGGCTCCCCAGCAGGCAGAAGTATGCAAAGCATGCATCTCAATTAGTCAGCAACCATAGTCCCGCCC
CTAACTCCGCCCATCCCGCCCCTAACTCCGCCCAGTTCCGCCCATTCTCCGCCCCATGGCTGACTAATTT
TTTTTATTTATGCAGAGGCCGAGGCCGCCTCTGCCTCTGAGCTATTCCAGAAGTAGTGAGGAGGCTTTTT
TGGAGGCCTAGGCTTTTGCAAAAAGCTCCCGGGAGCTTGTATATCCATTTTCGGATCTGATCAAGAGACA
GGATGAGGATCGTTTCGCATGATTGAACAAGATGGATTGCACGCAGGTTCTCCGGCCGCTTGGGTGGAGA
GGCTATTCGGCTATGACTGGGCACAACAGACAATCGGCTGCTCTGATGCCGCCGTGTTCCGGCTGTCAGC
GCAGGGGCGCCCGGTTCTTTTTGTCAAGACCGACCTGTCCGGTGCCCTGAATGAACTGCAGGACGAGGCA
GCGCGGCTATCGTGGCTGGCCACGACGGGCGTTCCTTGCGCAGCTGTGCTCGACGTTGTCACTGAAGCGG
GAAGGGACTGGCTGCTATTGGGCGAAGTGCCGGGGCAGGATCTCCTGTCATCTCACCTTGCTCCTGCCGA
GAAAGTATCCATCATGGCTGATGCAATGCGGCGGCTGCATACGCTTGATCCGGCTACCTGCCCATTCGAC
CACCAAGCGAAACATCGCATCGAGCGAGCACGTACTCGGATGGAAGCCGGTCTTGTCGATCAGGATGATC
TGGACGAAGAGCATCAGGGGCTCGCGCCAGCCGAACTGTTCGCCAGGCTCAAGGCGCGCATGCCCGACGG
CGAGGATCTCGTCGTGACCCATGGCGATGCCTGCTTGCCGAATATCATGGTGGAAAATGGCCGCTTTTCT
GGATTCATCGACTGTGGCCGGCTGGGTGTGGCGGACCGCTATCAGGACATAGCGTTGGCTACCCGTGATA
TTGCTGAAGAGCTTGGCGGCGAATGGGCTGACCGCTTCCTCGTGCTTTACGGTATCGCCGCTCCCGATTC
GCAGCGCATCGCCTTCTATCGCCTTCTTGACGAGTTCTTCTGAGCGGGACTCTGGGGTTCGAAATGACCG
ACCAAGCGACGCCCAACCTGCCATCACGAGATTTCGATTCCACCGCCGCCTTCTATGAAAGGTTGGGCTT
CGGAATCGTTTTCCGGGACGCCGGCTGGATGATCCTCCAGCGCGGGGATCTCATGCTGGAGTTCTTCGCC
CACCCCAACTTGTTTATTGCAGCTTATAATGGTTACAAATAAAGCAATAGCATCACAAATTTCACAAATA
AAGCATTTTTTTCACTGCATTCTAGTTGTGGTTTGTCCAAACTCATCAATGTATCTTATCATGTCTGTAT
ACCGTCGACCTCTAGCTAGAGCTTGGCGTAATCATGGTCATAGCTGTTTCCTGTGTGAAATTGTTATCCG
CTCACAATTCCACACAACATACGAGCCGGAAGCATAAAGTGTAAAGCCTGGGGTGCCTAATGAGTGAGCT
AACTCACATTAATTGCGTTGCGCTCACTGCCCGCTTTCCAGTCGGGAAACCTGTCGTGCCAGCTGCATTA
ATGAATCGGCCAACGCGCGGGGAGAGGCGGTTTGCGTATTGGGCGCTCTTCCGCTTCCTCGCTCACTGAC
TCGCTGCGCTCGGTCGTTCGGCTGCGGCGAGCGGTATCAGCTCACTCAAAGGCGGTAATACGGTTATCCA
CAGAATCAGGGGATAACGCAGGAAAGAACATGTGAGCAAAAGGCCAGCAAAAGGCCAGGAACCGTAAAAA
GGCCGCGTTGCTGGCGTTTTTCCATAGGCTCCGCCCCCCTGACGAGCATCACAAAAATCGACGCTCAAGT
CAGAGGTGGCGAAACCCGACAGGACTATAAAGATACCAGGCGTTTCCCCCTGGAAGCTCCCTCGTGCGCT
CTCCTGTTCCGACCCTGCCGCTTACCGGATACCTGTCCGCCTTTCTCCCTTCGGGAAGCGTGGCGCTTTC
TCATAGCTCACGCTGTAGGTATCTCAGTTCGGTGTAGGTCGTTCGCTCCAAGCTGGGCTGTGTGCACGAA
CCCCCCGTTCAGCCCGACCGCTGCGCCTTATCCGGTAACTATCGTCTTGAGTCCAACCCGGTAAGACACG
ACTTATCGCCACTGGCAGCAGCCACTGGTAACAGGATTAGCAGAGCGAGGTATGTAGGCGGTGCTACAGA
GTTCTTGAAGTGGTGGCCTAACTACGGCTACACTAGAAGAACAGTATTTGGTATCTGCGCTCTGCTGAAG
CCAGTTACCTTCGGAAAAAGAGTTGGTAGCTCTTGATCCGGCAAACAAACCACCGCTGGTAGCGGTGGTT
TTTTTGTTTGCAAGCAGCAGATTACGCGCAGAAAAAAAGGATCTCAAGAAGATCCTTTGATCTTTTCTAC
GGGGTCTGACGCTCAGTGGAACGAAAACTCACGTTAAGGGATTTTGGTCATGAGATTATCAAAAAGGATC
TTCACCTAGATCCTTTTAAATTAAAAATGAAGTTTTAAATCAATCTAAAGTATATATGAGTAAACTTGGT
CTGACAGTTACCAATGCTTAATCAGTGAGGCACCTATCTCAGCGATCTGTCTATTTCGTTCATCCATAGT
TGCCTGACTCCCCGTCGTGTAGATAACTACGATACGGGAGGGCTTACCATCTGGCCCCAGTGCTGCAATG
ATACCGCGAGACCCACGCTCACCGGCTCCAGATTTATCAGCAATAAACCAGCCAGCCGGAAGGGCCGAGC
GCAGAAGTGGTCCTGCAACTTTATCCGCCTCCATCCAGTCTATTAATTGTTGCCGGGAAGCTAGAGTAAG
TAGTTCGCCAGTTAATAGTTTGCGCAACGTTGTTGCCATTGCTACAGGCATCGTGGTGTCACGCTCGTCG
TTTGGTATGGCTTCATTCAGCTCCGGTTCCCAACGATCAAGGCGAGTTACATGATCCCCCATGTTGTGCA
AAAAAGCGGTTAGCTCCTTCGGTCCTCCGATCGTTGTCAGAAGTAAGTTGGCCGCAGTGTTATCACTCAT
GGTTATGGCAGCACTGCATAATTCTCTTACTGTCATGCCATCCGTAAGATGCTTTTCTGTGACTGGTGAG
TACTCAACCAAGTCATTCTGAGAATAGTGTATGCGGCGACCGAGTTGCTCTTGCCCGGCGTCAATACGGG
ATAATACCGCGCCACATAGCAGAACTTTAAAAGTGCTCATCATTGGAAAACGTTCTTCGGGGCGAAAACT
CTCAAGGATCTTACCGCTGTTGAGATCCAGTTCGATGTAACCCACTCGTGCACCCAACTGATCTTCAGCA
TCTTTTACTTTCACCAGCGTTTCTGGGTGAGCAAAAACAGGAAGGCAAAATGCCGCAAAAAAGGGAATAA
GGGCGACACGGAAATGTTGAATACTCATACTCTTCCTTTTTCAATATTATTGAAGCATTTATCAGGGTTA
TTGTCTCATGAGCGGATACATATTTGAATGTATTTAGAAAAATAAACAAATAGGGGTTCCGCGCACATTT
CCCCGAAAAGTGCCACCTGACGTCGACGGATCGGGAGATCTCCCGATCCCCTATGGTGCACTCTCAGTAC
AATCTGCTCTGATGCCGCATAGTTAAGCCAGTATCTGCTCCCTGCTTGTGTGTTGGAGGTCGCTGAGTAG
TGCGCGAGCAAAATTTAAGCTACAACAAGGCAAGGCTTGACCGACAATTGCATGAAGAATCTGCTTAGGG
TTAGGCGTTTTGCGCTGCTTCGCGATGTACGGGCCAGATATACGCGTT
Features (pLannotate 1.2.2; 23 found; start..end, strand, type, name):
      1..380     +  enhancer       CMV enhancer: human cytomegalovirus immediate early enhancer
    381..584     +  promoter       CMV promoter: human cytomegalovirus (CMV) immediate early promoter
    580..613     +  LTR            5' LTR (truncated) (fragment): truncated 5' long terminal repeat (LTR) from HIV-1
    629..647     +  promoter       T7 promoter: promoter for bacteriophage T7 RNA polymerase
    800..997     +  CDS            C9orf85 (fragment): CI085_HUMAN - Experimental evidence at protein level: Swiss-Prot protein existence level 1. From Homo sapiens (Human).
   1374..1457    -  CDS            C14orf178 (fragment): CN178_HUMAN - Experimental evidence at transcript level: Swiss-Prot protein existence level 2. From Homo sapiens (Human).
   1553..1569    -  CDS            GFP11x7 (fragment): seven tandem copies of the 11th β-strand of superfolder GFP each GFP11 associates with GFP(1-10), consisting of the first 10 β-strands, to reconstitute fluorescent GFP (Kamiyama et al., 2016)
   1614..1808    -  CDS            C9orf85 (fragment): CI085_HUMAN - Experimental evidence at protein level: Swiss-Prot protein existence level 1. From Homo sapiens (Human).
   2067..2291    +  polyA_signal   bGH poly(A) signal: bovine growth hormone polyadenylation signal
   2295..2316    +  promoter       SV40 promoter (fragment): SV40 enhancer and early promoter
   2337..2765    +  rep_origin     f1 ori (sequence partly withheld): f1 bacteriophage origin of replication; arrow indicates direction of (+) strand synthesis
   2779..3108    +  promoter       SV40 promoter: SV40 enhancer and early promoter
   3175..3966    +  CDS            neo: KKA2_KLEPN - Also known as kan, nptII. Experimental evidence at protein level: Swiss-Prot protein existence level 1. Resistance to kanamycin, neomycin, paromomycin, ribostamycin, butirosin and gentamicin B. From Klebsiella pneumoniae.
   3990..4148    +  CDS            ble (fragment): BLE_KLEPN - Experimental evidence at protein level: Swiss-Prot protein existence level 1. Binding protein with a strong affinity to the bleomycin family of antibiotics. Binds to CL990; an antimitotic-antibiotic compound. From Klebsiella pneumoniae.
   4143..4264    +  polyA_signal   SV40 poly(A) signal: SV40 polyadenylation signal
   4337..4353    -  protein_bind   lac operator: The lac repressor binds to the lac operator to inhibit transcription in E. coli. This inhibition can be relieved by adding lactose or isopropyl-β-D-thiogalactopyranoside (IPTG). lac repressor encoded by lacI
   4361..4391    -  promoter       lac promoter: promoter for the E. coli lac operon
   4406..4427    -  protein_bind   CAP binding site: CAP binding activates transcription in the presence of cAMP. E. coli catabolite activator protein
   4440..4532    -  CDS            lacI (fragment): lac repressor; lacI; The lac repressor binds to the lac operator to inhibit transcription in E. coli. This inhibition can be relieved by adding lactose or isopropyl-β-D-thiogalactopyranoside (IPTG).
   4715..5303    -  rep_origin     ori: high-copy-number ColE1/pMB1/pBR322/pUC origin of replication
   5474..6334    -  CDS            AmpR: β-lactamase; bla; confers resistance to ampicillin, carbenicillin, and related antibiotics
   6335..6439    -  promoter       AmpR promoter: bla
   6498..6550    -  misc_feature   bom (fragment): basis of mobility region from pBR322
