>Addgene plasmid #69901 | pcDNA3.1(+) ZKSCAN1 MCS Exon Vector | analyzer sequence | sequence record 127137
GACGGATCGGGAGATCTCCCGATCCCCTATGGTGCACTCTCAGTACAATCTGCTCTGATGCCGCATAGTT
AAGCCAGTATCTGCTCCCTGCTTGTGTGTTGGAGGTCGCTGAGTAGTGCGCGAGCAAAATTTAAGCTACA
ACAAGGCAAGGCTTGACCGACAATTGCATGAAGAATCTGCTTAGGGTTAGGCGTTTTGCGCTGCTTCGCG
ATGTACGGGCCAGATATACGCGTTGACATTGATTATTGACTAGTTATTAATAGTAATCAATTACGGGGTC
ATTAGTTCATAGCCCATATATGGAGTTCCGCGTTACATAACTTACGGTAAATGGCCCGCCTGGCTGACCG
CCCAACGACCCCCGCCCATTGACGTCAATAATGACGTATGTTCCCATAGTAACGCCAATAGGGACTTTCC
ATTGACGTCAATGGGTGGAGTATTTACGGTAAACTGCCCACTTGGCAGTACATCAAGTGTATCATATGCC
AAGTACGCCCCCTATTGACGTCAATGACGGTAAATGGCCCGCCTGGCATTATGCCCAGTACATGACCTTA
TGGGACTTTCCTACTTGGCAGTACATCTACGTATTAGTCATCGCTATTACCATGGTGATGCGGTTTTGGC
AGTACATCAATGGGCGTGGATAGCGGTTTGACTCACGGGGATTTCCAAGTCTCCACCCCATTGACGTCAA
TGGGAGTTTGTTTTGGCACCAAAATCAACGGGACTTTCCAAAATGTCGTAACAACTCCGCCCCATTGACG
CAAATGGGCGGTAGGCGTGTACGGTGGGAGGTCTATATAAGCAGAGCTCTCTGGCTAACTAGAGAACCCA
CTGCTTACTGGCTTATCGAAATTAATACGACTCACTATAGGGAGACCCAAGCTGGCTAGCGTTTAAACTT
AAGCTTGGTACCGAGCTCGGATCCACTAGTCCAGTGTGGTGGAATTCAGTGACAGTGGAGATTGTACAGT
TTTTTCCTCGATTTGTCAGGATTTTTTTTTTTTGACGGAGTTTAACTTCTTGTCTCCCAGGTAGGAAGTG
CAGTGGCGTAATCTCGGCTCACTACAACCTCCACCTCCTGGGTTCAAGCGTTTCTCCTGCCTCAGCTTTC
CGAGTAGCTGGGATTACAGGCGCCTGCCACCATGCCCTGCTGACTTTTGTATTTTTAGTAGAGACGGGGT
TTCACCATGTTGGCCAGGCTGGTCTTGAACTCCTGACCGCAGGCGATTGGCCTGCCTCGGCCTCCCAAAG
TGCTGAGATTACAGGCGTGAGCCACCACCCCCGGCCTCAGGAGCGTTCTGATAGTGCCTCGATGTGCTGC
CTCCTATAAAGTGTTAGCAGCACAAATCACTTTTTGTAAAGGTACGTACTAATGACTTTTTTTTTATACT
TCAGGATATCATCGATACCGGTTTAATTAACACGTGGGTAACCGTTAACCCGCGGAGGTAAGAAGCAAGG
TTTCATTTAGGGGAAGGGAAATGATTCAGGACGAGAGTCTTTGTGCTGCTGAGTGCCTGTGATGAAGAAG
CATGTTAGTCCTGGGCAACGTAGCGAGACCCCATCTCTACAAAAAATAGAAAAATTAGCCAGGTATAGTG
GCGCACACCTGTGATTCCAGCTACGCAGGAGGCTGAGGTGGGAGGATTGCTTGAGCCCAGGAGGTTGAGG
CTGCAGTGAGCTGGAATCATGCCACTACTCCAACCTGGGCAACACAGCAAGGACCCTGTCTCAAAAGCTA
CTTACAGAAAAGAATTAGGCTCGGCACGGTAGCTCACACCTGTAATCCCAGCACTTTGGGAGGCTGAGGC
GGGCAGATCACTTGAGGTCAGGAGTTTGAGACCAGCCTGGCCAACATGGTGAAACCTTGTCTCTACTAAA
AATATGAAAATTAGCCAGGCATGGTGGCACATTCCTGTAATCCCAGCTACTCGGGAGGCTGAGGCAGGAG
AATCACTTGAACCCAGGAGGTGGAGGTTGCAGTAAGCCGAGATCGTACCACTGTGCTCTAGCCTTGGTGA
CAGAGCGAGACTGTCTTAAAAAAAAAAAAAAAAAAAGAATTAATTAAAAATTTAAAAAAAAATGAAAAAA
AGCTGCATGCTTGTTTTTTGTTTTTAGTTATTCTACATTGTTGTCATTATTACCAAATATTGGGGAAAAT
ACAACTTACAGACCAATCTCAGGAGTTAAATGTTACTACGAAGGCAAATGAACTATGCGTAATGAACCTG
GTAGGCATTAGCGGCCGCTCGAGTCTAGAGGGCCCGTTTAAACCCGCTGATCAGCCTCGACTGTGCCTTC
TAGTTGCCAGCCATCTGTTGTTTGCCCCTCCCCCGTGCCTTCCTTGACCCTGGAAGGTGCCACTCCCACT
GTCCTTTCCTAATAAAATGAGGAAATTGCATCGCATTGTCTGAGTAGGTGTCATTCTATTCTGGGGGGTG
GGGTGGGGCAGGACAGCAAGGGGGAGGATTGGGAAGACAATAGCAGGCATGCTGGGGATGCGGTGGGCTC
TATGGCTTCTGAGGCGGAAAGAACCAGCTGGGGCTCTAGGGGGTATCCCC
[124 nt withheld, positions 2571-2694]
C
[91 nt withheld, positions 2696-2786]
A
[49 nt withheld, positions 2788-2836]
CCTTTGACGTTGGAGTCCACGTTCTTT
[37 nt withheld, positions 2864-2900]
ACCCTATCTCGGTCTATTCTTTTGATTTATAAGGGATTTTGCCGATTTCGGCCTATTGGTTAAAAAATGA
GCTGATTTAACAAAAATTTAACGCGAATTAATTCTGTGGAATGTGTGTCAGTTAGGGTGTGGAAAGTCCC
CAGGCTCCCCAGCAGGCAGAAGTATGCAAAGCATGCATCTCAATTAGTCAGCAACCAGGTGTGGAAAGTC
CCCAGGCTCCCCAGCAGGCAGAAGTATGCAAAGCATGCATCTCAATTAGTCAGCAACCATAGTCCCGCCC
CTAACTCCGCCCATCCCGCCCCTAACTCCGCCCAGTTCCGCCCATTCTCCGCCCCATGGCTGACTAATTT
TTTTTATTTATGCAGAGGCCGAGGCCGCCTCTGCCTCTGAGCTATTCCAGAAGTAGTGAGGAGGCTTTTT
TGGAGGCCTAGGCTTTTGCAAAAAGCTCCCGGGAGCTTGTATATCCATTTTCGGATCTGATCAAGAGACA
GGATGAGGATCGTTTCGCATGATTGAACAAGATGGATTGCACGCAGGTTCTCCGGCCGCTTGGGTGGAGA
GGCTATTCGGCTATGACTGGGCACAACAGACAATCGGCTGCTCTGATGCCGCCGTGTTCCGGCTGTCAGC
GCAGGGGCGCCCGGTTCTTTTTGTCAAGACCGACCTGTCCGGTGCCCTGAATGAACTGCAGGACGAGGCA
GCGCGGCTATCGTGGCTGGCCACGACGGGCGTTCCTTGCGCAGCTGTGCTCGACGTTGTCACTGAAGCGG
GAAGGGACTGGCTGCTATTGGGCGAAGTGCCGGGGCAGGATCTCCTGTCATCTCACCTTGCTCCTGCCGA
GAAAGTATCCATCATGGCTGATGCAATGCGGCGGCTGCATACGCTTGATCCGGCTACCTGCCCATTCGAC
CACCAAGCGAAACATCGCATCGAGCGAGCACGTACTCGGATGGAAGCCGGTCTTGTCGATCAGGATGATC
TGGACGAAGAGCATCAGGGGCTCGCGCCAGCCGAACTGTTCGCCAGGCTCAAGGCGCGCATGCCCGACGG
CGAGGATCTCGTCGTGACCCATGGCGATGCCTGCTTGCCGAATATCATGGTGGAAAATGGCCGCTTTTCT
GGATTCATCGACTGTGGCCGGCTGGGTGTGGCGGACCGCTATCAGGACATAGCGTTGGCTACCCGTGATA
TTGCTGAAGAGCTTGGCGGCGAATGGGCTGACCGCTTCCTCGTGCTTTACGGTATCGCCGCTCCCGATTC
GCAGCGCATCGCCTTCTATCGCCTTCTTGACGAGTTCTTCTGAGCGGGACTCTGGGGTTCGAAATGACCG
ACCAAGCGACGCCCAACCTGCCATCACGAGATTTCGATTCCACCGCCGCCTTCTATGAAAGGTTGGGCTT
CGGAATCGTTTTCCGGGACGCCGGCTGGATGATCCTCCAGCGCGGGGATCTCATGCTGGAGTTCTTCGCC
CACCCCAACTTGTTTATTGCAGCTTATAATGGTTACAAATAAAGCAATAGCATCACAAATTTCACAAATA
AAGCATTTTTTTCACTGCATTCTAGTTGTGGTTTGTCCAAACTCATCAATGTATCTTATCATGTCTGTAT
ACCGTCGACCTCTAGCTAGAGCTTGGCGTAATCATGGTCATAGCTGTTTCCTGTGTGAAATTGTTATCCG
CTCACAATTCCACACAACATACGAGCCGGAAGCATAAAGTGTAAAGCCTGGGGTGCCTAATGAGTGAGCT
AACTCACATTAATTGCGTTGCGCTCACTGCCCGCTTTCCAGTCGGGAAACCTGTCGTGCCAGCTGCATTA
ATGAATCGGCCAACGCGCGGGGAGAGGCGGTTTGCGTATTGGGCGCTCTTCCGCTTCCTCGCTCACTGAC
TCGCTGCGCTCGGTCGTTCGGCTGCGGCGAGCGGTATCAGCTCACTCAAAGGCGGTAATACGGTTATCCA
CAGAATCAGGGGATAACGCAGGAAAGAACATGTGAGCAAAAGGCCAGCAAAAGGCCAGGAACCGTAAAAA
GGCCGCGTTGCTGGCGTTTTTCCATAGGCTCCGCCCCCCTGACGAGCATCACAAAAATCGACGCTCAAGT
CAGAGGTGGCGAAACCCGACAGGACTATAAAGATACCAGGCGTTTCCCCCTGGAAGCTCCCTCGTGCGCT
CTCCTGTTCCGACCCTGCCGCTTACCGGATACCTGTCCGCCTTTCTCCCTTCGGGAAGCGTGGCGCTTTC
TCATAGCTCACGCTGTAGGTATCTCAGTTCGGTGTAGGTCGTTCGCTCCAAGCTGGGCTGTGTGCACGAA
CCCCCCGTTCAGCCCGACCGCTGCGCCTTATCCGGTAACTATCGTCTTGAGTCCAACCCGGTAAGACACG
ACTTATCGCCACTGGCAGCAGCCACTGGTAACAGGATTAGCAGAGCGAGGTATGTAGGCGGTGCTACAGA
GTTCTTGAAGTGGTGGCCTAACTACGGCTACACTAGAAGAACAGTATTTGGTATCTGCGCTCTGCTGAAG
CCAGTTACCTTCGGAAAAAGAGTTGGTAGCTCTTGATCCGGCAAACAAACCACCGCTGGTAGCGGTTTTT
TTGTTTGCAAGCAGCAGATTACGCGCAGAAAAAAAGGATCTCAAGAAGATCCTTTGATCTTTTCTACGGG
GTCTGACGCTCAGTGGAACGAAAACTCACGTTAAGGGATTTTGGTCATGAGATTATCAAAAAGGATCTTC
ACCTAGATCCTTTTAAATTAAAAATGAAGTTTTAAATCAATCTAAAGTATATATGAGTAAACTTGGTCTG
ACAGTTACCAATGCTTAATCAGTGAGGCACCTATCTCAGCGATCTGTCTATTTCGTTCATCCATAGTTGC
CTGACTCCCCGTCGTGTAGATAACTACGATACGGGAGGGCTTACCATCTGGCCCCAGTGCTGCAATGATA
CCGCGAGACCCACGCTCACCGGCTCCAGATTTATCAGCAATAAACCAGCCAGCCGGAAGGGCCGAGCGCA
GAAGTGGTCCTGCAACTTTATCCGCCTCCATCCAGTCTATTAATTGTTGCCGGGAAGCTAGAGTAAGTAG
TTCGCCAGTTAATAGTTTGCGCAACGTTGTTGCCATTGCTACAGGCATCGTGGTGTCACGCTCGTCGTTT
GGTATGGCTTCATTCAGCTCCGGTTCCCAACGATCAAGGCGAGTTACATGATCCCCCATGTTGTGCAAAA
AAGCGGTTAGCTCCTTCGGTCCTCCGATCGTTGTCAGAAGTAAGTTGGCCGCAGTGTTATCACTCATGGT
TATGGCAGCACTGCATAATTCTCTTACTGTCATGCCATCCGTAAGATGCTTTTCTGTGACTGGTGAGTAC
TCAACCAAGTCATTCTGAGAATAGTGTATGCGGCGACCGAGTTGCTCTTGCCCGGCGTCAATACGGGATA
ATACCGCGCCACATAGCAGAACTTTAAAAGTGCTCATCATTGGAAAACGTTCTTCGGGGCGAAAACTCTC
AAGGATCTTACCGCTGTTGAGATCCAGTTCGATGTAACCCACTCGTGCACCCAACTGATCTTCAGCATCT
TTTACTTTCACCAGCGTTTCTGGGTGAGCAAAAACAGGAAGGCAAAATGCCGCAAAAAAGGGAATAAGGG
CGACACGGAAATGTTGAATACTCATACTCTTCCTTTTTCAATATTATTGAAGCATTTATCAGGGTTATTG
TCTCATGAGCGGATACATATTTGAATGTATTTAGAAAAATAAACAAATAGGGGTTCCGCGCACATTTCCC
CGAAAAGTGCCACCTGACGTC
Features (pLannotate 1.2.2; 23 found; start..end, strand, type, name):
     28..80      -  misc_feature   bom (fragment): basis of mobility region from pBR322
    235..614     +  enhancer       CMV enhancer: human cytomegalovirus immediate early enhancer
    615..818     +  promoter       CMV promoter: human cytomegalovirus (CMV) immediate early promoter
    814..847     +  LTR            5' LTR (truncated) (fragment): truncated 5' long terminal repeat (LTR) from HIV-1
    863..881     +  promoter       T7 promoter: promoter for bacteriophage T7 RNA polymerase
   1034..1231    +  CDS            C9orf85 (fragment): CI085_HUMAN - Experimental evidence at protein level: Swiss-Prot protein existence level 1. From Homo sapiens (Human).
   1608..1691    -  CDS            C14orf178 (fragment): CN178_HUMAN - Experimental evidence at transcript level: Swiss-Prot protein existence level 2. From Homo sapiens (Human).
   1787..1803    -  CDS            GFP11x7 (fragment): seven tandem copies of the 11th β-strand of superfolder GFP each GFP11 associates with GFP(1-10), consisting of the first 10 β-strands, to reconstitute fluorescent GFP (Kamiyama et al., 2016)
   1848..2042    -  CDS            C9orf85 (fragment): CI085_HUMAN - Experimental evidence at protein level: Swiss-Prot protein existence level 1. From Homo sapiens (Human).
   2301..2525    +  polyA_signal   bGH poly(A) signal: bovine growth hormone polyadenylation signal
   2529..2550    +  promoter       SV40 promoter (fragment): SV40 enhancer and early promoter
   2571..2999    +  rep_origin     f1 ori (sequence partly withheld): f1 bacteriophage origin of replication; arrow indicates direction of (+) strand synthesis
   3013..3342    +  promoter       SV40 promoter: SV40 enhancer and early promoter
   3409..4200    +  CDS            neo: KKA2_KLEPN - Also known as kan, nptII. Experimental evidence at protein level: Swiss-Prot protein existence level 1. Resistance to kanamycin, neomycin, paromomycin, ribostamycin, butirosin and gentamicin B. From Klebsiella pneumoniae.
   4224..4382    +  CDS            ble (fragment): BLE_KLEPN - Experimental evidence at protein level: Swiss-Prot protein existence level 1. Binding protein with a strong affinity to the bleomycin family of antibiotics. Binds to CL990; an antimitotic-antibiotic compound. From Klebsiella pneumoniae.
   4377..4498    +  polyA_signal   SV40 poly(A) signal: SV40 polyadenylation signal
   4571..4587    -  protein_bind   lac operator: The lac repressor binds to the lac operator to inhibit transcription in E. coli. This inhibition can be relieved by adding lactose or isopropyl-β-D-thiogalactopyranoside (IPTG). lac repressor encoded by lacI
   4595..4625    -  promoter       lac promoter: promoter for the E. coli lac operon
   4640..4661    -  protein_bind   CAP binding site: CAP binding activates transcription in the presence of cAMP. E. coli catabolite activator protein
   4674..4766    -  CDS            lacI (fragment): lac repressor; lacI; The lac repressor binds to the lac operator to inhibit transcription in E. coli. This inhibition can be relieved by adding lactose or isopropyl-β-D-thiogalactopyranoside (IPTG).
   4949..5534    -  rep_origin     ori: high-copy-number ColE1/pMB1/pBR322/pUC origin of replication
   5705..6565    -  CDS            AmpR: β-lactamase; bla; confers resistance to ampicillin, carbenicillin, and related antibiotics
   6566..6670    -  promoter       AmpR promoter: bla
