[The description below was written by a language model from this plasmid's Addgene catalogue record and pLannotate feature annotations shown in this document.]
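Description:
pcDNA3.1(+) ZKSCAN1 MCS Exon Vector is a mammalian expression plasmid of about 6.7 kb, built on the pcDNA3.1(+) backbone and designed to produce circular RNAs of a user-chosen sequence in mammalian cells. It is propagated in E. coli through a high-copy ColE1/pUC-type origin with ampicillin selection (AmpR under its own bla promoter), and it also carries an f1 origin. For selection in mammalian cells, an SV40 early promoter drives a neomycin/kanamycin phosphotransferase gene followed by an SV40 polyadenylation signal.

The payload is a roughly 1.3 kb segment of human ZKSCAN1 cloned between EcoRI and NotI sites, both retained. It lies downstream of the CMV immediate-early enhancer and promoter (with a T7 promoter just after it) and upstream of the bGH polyadenylation signal. As the name indicates, the exonic portion has been replaced by a multiple cloning site, so that an inserted sequence becomes the exon to be circularised, presumably by backsplicing directed by the flanking ZKSCAN1 intronic sequence; the record does not annotate the introns, splice sites or MCS explicitly. The automated annotation places two matching "C9orf85" fragments in opposite orientations on either side of the central region. This pattern is consistent with inverted repeat elements in the flanking introns that could base-pair to bring the splice sites together, rather than with genuine coding sequence. The short C14orf178, GFP11, HIV-1 LTR and ble fragment calls likewise look like incidental similarity hits.

Both feature tables describe the same plasmid from different start coordinates and differ by only a few nucleotides in length.
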