Addgene plasmid #69901: pcDNA3.1(+) ZKSCAN1 MCS Exon Vector
Purpose: Expression plasmid for expressing circular RNAs of a desired sequence in mammalian cells
Depositing lab: Jeremy Wilusz. Depositing organization: University of Pennsylvania. Publication: Combinatorial control of Drosophila circular RNA expression by intronic repeats, hnRNPs, and SR proteins. Kramer MC, Liang D, Tatomer DC, Gold B, March ZM, Cherry S, Wilusz JE. Genes Dev. 2015 Oct 8. 10.1101/gad.270421.115 PubMed 26450910.
Backbone
  Vector backbone: pcDNA3.1(+)
  Backbone manufacturer: Life Technologies
  Backbone size w/o insert (bp): 5428
  Total vector size (bp): 6705
  Vector type: Mammalian Expression
Growth in bacteria
  Bacterial resistance: Ampicillin, 100 μg/mL
  Growth temperature: 37°C
  Growth strain: Top10
  Copy number: Unknown
Gene/Insert
  Gene/Insert name: ZKSCAN1
  Species: H. sapiens (human)
  Insert size (bp): 1297
  Entrez Gene: ZKSCAN1 (a.k.a. KOX18, PHZ-37, ZNF139, ZNF36, ZSCAN33)
  Promoter: CMV
  Cloning method: Restriction Enzyme; 5′ cloning site EcoRI (not destroyed); 3′ cloning site NotI (not destroyed)
  Sequencing primers: 5′ CGCAAATGGGCGGTAGGCGTG
Terms and licenses: Academic/Nonprofit Terms; Industry Terms: Not Available to Industry
How to cite: pcDNA3.1(+) ZKSCAN1 MCS Exon Vector was a gift from Jeremy Wilusz (Addgene plasmid # 69901 ; http://n2t.net/addgene:69901 ; RRID:Addgene_69901)
