>Addgene plasmid #69901 | pcDNA3.1(+) ZKSCAN1 MCS Exon Vector | addgene partial sequence | sequence record 127618 | BGH-rev 5'-TAGAAGGCACAGTCGAGG-3'
TCGAGCGGCCGCTAATGCCTACCAGGTTCATTACGCATAGTTCATTTGCCTTCGTAGTAACATTTAACTC
CTGAGATTGGTCTGTAAGTTGTATTTTCCCCAATATTTGGTAATAATGACAACAATGTAGAATAACTAAA
AACAAAAAACAAGCATGCAGCTTTTTTTCATTTTTTTTTAAATTTTTAATTAATTCTTTTTTTTTTTTTT
TTTTTAAGACAGTCTCGCTCTGTCACCAAGGCTAGAGCACAGTGGTACGATCTCGGCTTACTGCAACCTC
CACCTCCTGGGTTCAAGTGATTCTCCTGCCTCAGCCTCCCGAGTAGCTGGGATTACAGGAATGTGCCACC
ATGCCTGGCTAATTTTCATATTTTTAGTAGAGACAAGGTTTCACCATGTTGGCCAGGCTGGTCTCAAACT
CCTGACCTCAAGTGATCTGCCCGCCTCAGCCTCCCAAAGTGCTGGGATTACAGGTGTGAGCTACCGTGCC
GAGCCTAATTCTTTTCTGTAAGTAGCTTTTGAGACAGGGTCCTTGCTGTGTTGCCCAGGTTGGAGTAGTG
GCATGATTCCAGCTCACTGCAGCCTCAACCTCCTGGGCTCAAGCAATCCTCCCACCTCAGCCTCCTGCGT
AGCTGGAATCACAGGTGTGCGCCACTATACCTGGCTA
