>Addgene plasmid #69901 | pcDNA3.1(+) ZKSCAN1 MCS Exon Vector Sequencing Result | analyzer sequence | sequence record 127136
ACTAGAGAACCCACTGCTTACTGGCTTATCGAAATTAATACGACTCACTATAGGGAGACCCAAGCTGGCT
AGCGTTTAAACTTAAGCTTGGTACCGAGCTCGGATCCACTAGTCCAGTGTGGTGGAATTCAGTGACAGTG
GAGATTGTACAGTTTTTTCCTCGATTTGTCAGGATTTTTTTTTTTTGACGGAGTTTAACTTCTTGTCTCC
CAGGTAGGAAGTGCAGTGGCGTAATCTCGGCTCACTACAACCTCCACCTCCTGGGTTCAAGCGTTTCTCC
TGCCTCAGCTTTCCGAGTAGCTGGGATTACAGGCGCCTGCCACCATGCCCTGCTGACTTTTGTATTTTTA
GTAGAGACGGGGTTTCACCATGTTGGCCAGGCTGGTCTTGAACTCCTGACCGCAGGCGATTGGCCTGCCT
CGGCCTCCCAAAGTGCTGAGATTACAGGCGTGAGCCACCACCCCCGGCCTCAGGAGCGTTCTGATAGTGC
CTCGATGTGCTGCCTCCTATAAAGTGTTAGCAGCACAAATCACTTTTTGTAAAGGTACGTACTAATGACT
TTTTTTTTATACTTCAGGATATCATCGATACCGGTTTAATTAACAC
